Addgene plasmid #163969: Sticky-357e-3X
Purpose: (Empty Backbone) DNA fragment production for dinucleosome preparation
Depositing lab: Curt Davey. Depositing organization: Nanyang Technological University (NTU). Publication: Engineering nucleosomes for generating diverse chromatin assemblies. Adhireksan Z, Sharma D, Lee PL, Bao Q, Padavattan S, Shum WK, Davey GE, Davey CA. Nucleic Acids Res. 2021 Feb 15. pii: 6137298. doi: 10.1093/nar/gkab070. PubMed 33590100.
Backbone
  Vector backbone: pUC19
  Backbone manufacturer: Genscript
  Backbone size (bp): 2710
  Modifications to backbone: Cloned into the HindIII and EcoRI sites of the pUC19 vector
  Vector type: Bacterial vector for DNA production
Growth in bacteria
  Bacterial resistance: Ampicillin, 100 μg/mL
  Growth temperature: 37°C
  Growth strain: DH5alpha
  Copy number: High Copy
Gene/Insert
  Cloning method: Restriction Enzyme
  Sequencing primers: 5′ M13 fwd; 3′ M13 rev
Terms and licenses: Academic/Nonprofit Terms; Industry Terms: Not Available to Industry
Depositor comments: Please cite the following article in any publications where this construct is utilized: doi: 10.1093/nar/gkab070 Z. Adhireksan, D. Sharma, P.L. Lee, Q. Bao, S. Padavattan, W.K. Shum, G.E. Davey & C.A. Davey. (2021). Engineering Nucleosomes for Generating Diverse Chromatin Assemblies. Nucleic Acids Res.
How to cite: Sticky-357e-3X was a gift from Curt Davey (Addgene plasmid # 163969 ; http://n2t.net/addgene:163969 ; RRID:Addgene_163969)
