[The description below was written by a language model from this plasmid's Addgene catalogue record and pLannotate feature annotations shown in this document.]
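Description:
Sticky-357e-3X is a pUC19-based bacterial plasmid intended purely as a source of DNA: it is amplified in E. coli so that a defined DNA fragment can be recovered for assembling dinucleosomes, as part of a toolkit for engineering nucleosomes and building chromatin assemblies. The catalogue lists it as an "empty backbone" and does not describe the insert, saying only that it was cloned by restriction enzymes between the HindIII and EcoRI sites of pUC19. The sequenced plasmid is 3,718 nt against a stated backbone of 2,710 bp, which implies roughly 1 kb of added DNA. The name hints at three copies of a 357 bp fragment with cohesive ends, but this is an inference from the name and size rather than something the record states.

The feature table annotates only vector elements, leaving the inserted region unlabelled. Propagation relies on the high-copy ColE1/pUC origin, and selection on the AmpR β-lactamase gene with its own promoter, giving ampicillin resistance. The remaining annotations are pUC19 remnants around the cloning site: the lac promoter, lac operator and CAP binding site, and a lacZα fragment, along with short matches to lacI, rop and bom that are typical vestigial hits in this backbone and not functional genes. No expression cassette, tag or reporter is present, consistent with a non-coding payload. M13 forward and reverse primer sites flanking the cloning site are used to verify the insert. The high copy number suits the large yields of fragment DNA that nucleosome reconstitution and structural or biophysical chromatin studies generally need.
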