Features (pLannotate 1.2.2; 10 found; start..end, strand, type, name):
    748..764     -  protein_bind   lac operator: The lac repressor binds to the lac operator to inhibit transcription in E. coli. This inhibition can be relieved by adding lactose or isopropyl-β-D-thiogalactopyranoside (IPTG). lac repressor encoded by lacI
    772..802     -  promoter       lac promoter: promoter for the E. coli lac operon
    817..838     -  protein_bind   CAP binding site: CAP binding activates transcription in the presence of cAMP. E. coli catabolite activator protein
    851..943     -  CDS            lacI (fragment): lac repressor; lacI; The lac repressor binds to the lac operator to inhibit transcription in E. coli. This inhibition can be relieved by adding lactose or isopropyl-β-D-thiogalactopyranoside (IPTG).
   1126..1714    -  rep_origin     ori: high-copy-number ColE1/pMB1/pBR322/pUC origin of replication
   1885..2745    -  CDS            AmpR: β-lactamase; bla; confers resistance to ampicillin, carbenicillin, and related antibiotics
   2746..2850    -  promoter       AmpR promoter: bla
   2945..2980    +  CDS            rop (fragment): Rop protein, which maintains plasmids at low copy number; rop
   3082..3181    +  misc_feature   bom (fragment): basis of mobility region from pBR322
   3187..3344    -  CDS            lacZα (fragment): LacZα fragment of β-galactosidase; lacZ fragment
>Addgene plasmid #163969 | Sticky-357e-3X | addgene full sequence | sequence record 331255 | Addgene NGS Result
TTTTTTTTTCATGTGCCGGTCTCACACGTGCCTGGAGACTAGTAAGCGCTTCTAGTGGCGGTTAAAACGC
GGTAGACAGCGCGTACGTGCGTTTAAGCGGTGCTAGAGCTGTCTACGACCAATTGAGCGGCCTCGGCACC
GGGATGCGATTTTTTTTTTCATACTCGAGCATGCATTTTTTTTTTCATGTGCCGGTCTCACACGTGCCTG
GAGACTAGTAAGCGCTTCTAGTGGCGGTTAAAACGCGGTAGACAGCGCGTACGTGCGTTTAAGCGGTGCT
AGAGCTGTCTACGACCAATTGAGCGGCCTCGGCACCGGGATGCGTTTTTTTTTTCGTGCAGCGGTACCGC
TGGACGTTTTTTTTTTCATGTGCCGGTCTCACACGTGCCTGGAGACTAGTAAGCGCTTCTAGTGGCGGTT
AAAACGCGGTAGACAGCGCGTACGTGCGTTTAAGCGGTGCTAGAGCTGTCTACGACCAATTGAGCGGCCT
CGGCACCGGGATGCGATTTTTTTTTTCATACTCGAGCATGCATTTTTTTTTTCATGTGCCGGTCTCACAC
GTGCCTGGAGACTAGTAAGCGCTTCTAGTGGCGGTTAAAACGCGGTAGACAGCGCGTACGTGCGTTTAAG
CGGTGCTAGAGCTGTCTACGACCAATTGAGCGGCCTCGGCACCGGGATGCGTTTTTTTTTTCGTGCAGCG
GTACCAAGCTTGGCGTAATCATGGTCATAGCTGTTTCCTGTGTGAAATTGTTATCCGCTCACAATTCCAC
ACAACATACGAGCCGGAAGCATAAAGTGTAAAGCCTGGGGTGCCTAATGAGTGAGCTAACTCACATTAAT
TGCGTTGCGCTCACTGCCCGCTTTCCAGTCGGGAAACCTGTCGTGCCAGCTGCATTAATGAATCGGCCAA
CGCGCGGGGAGAGGCGGTTTGCGTATTGGGCGCTCTTCCGCTTCCTCGCTCACTGACTCGCTGCGCTCGG
TCGTTCGGCTGCGGCGAGCGGTATCAGCTCACTCAAAGGCGGTAATACGGTTATCCACAGAATCAGGGGA
TAACGCAGGAAAGAACATGTGAGCAAAAGGCCAGCAAAAGGCCAGGAACCGTAAAAAGGCCGCGTTGCTG
GCGTTTTTCCATAGGCTCCGCCCCCCTGACGAGCATCACAAAAATCGACGCTCAAGTCAGAGGTGGCGAA
ACCCGACAGGACTATAAAGATACCAGGCGTTTCCCCCTGGAAGCTCCCTCGTGCGCTCTCCTGTTCCGAC
CCTGCCGCTTACCGGATACCTGTCCGCCTTTCTCCCTTCGGGAAGCGTGGCGCTTTCTCATAGCTCACGC
TGTAGGTATCTCAGTTCGGTGTAGGTCGTTCGCTCCAAGCTGGGCTGTGTGCACGAACCCCCCGTTCAGC
CCGACCGCTGCGCCTTATCCGGTAACTATCGTCTTGAGTCCAACCCGGTAAGACACGACTTATCGCCACT
GGCAGCAGCCACTGGTAACAGGATTAGCAGAGCGAGGTATGTAGGCGGTGCTACAGAGTTCTTGAAGTGG
TGGCCTAACTACGGCTACACTAGAAGAACAGTATTTGGTATCTGCGCTCTGCTGAAGCCAGTTACCTTCG
GAAAAAGAGTTGGTAGCTCTTGATCCGGCAAACAAACCACCGCTGGTAGCGGTGGTTTTTTTGTTTGCAA
GCAGCAGATTACGCGCAGAAAAAAAGGATCTCAAGAAGATCCTTTGATCTTTTCTACGGGGTCTGACGCT
CAGTGGAACGAAAACTCACGTTAAGGGATTTTGGTCATGAGATTATCAAAAAGGATCTTCACCTAGATCC
TTTTAAATTAAAAATGAAGTTTTAAATCAATCTAAAGTATATATGAGTAAACTTGGTCTGACAGTTACCA
ATGCTTAATCAGTGAGGCACCTATCTCAGCGATCTGTCTATTTCGTTCATCCATAGTTGCCTGACTCCCC
GTCGTGTAGATAACTACGATACGGGAGGGCTTACCATCTGGCCCCAGTGCTGCAATGATACCGCGAGACC
CACGCTCACCGGCTCCAGATTTATCAGCAATAAACCAGCCAGCCGGAAGGGCCGAGCGCAGAAGTGGTCC
TGCAACTTTATCCGCCTCCATCCAGTCTATTAATTGTTGCCGGGAAGCTAGAGTAAGTAGTTCGCCAGTT
AATAGTTTGCGCAACGTTGTTGCCATTGCTACAGGCATCGTGGTGTCACGCTCGTCGTTTGGTATGGCTT
CATTCAGCTCCGGTTCCCAACGATCAAGGCGAGTTACATGATCCCCCATGTTGTGCAAAAAAGCGGTTAG
CTCCTTCGGTCCTCCGATCGTTGTCAGAAGTAAGTTGGCCGCAGTGTTATCACTCATGGTTATGGCAGCA
CTGCATAATTCTCTTACTGTCATGCCATCCGTAAGATGCTTTTCTGTGACTGGTGAGTACTCAACCAAGT
CATTCTGAGAATAGTGTATGCGGCGACCGAGTTGCTCTTGCCCGGCGTCAATACGGGATAATACCGCGCC
ACATAGCAGAACTTTAAAAGTGCTCATCATTGGAAAACGTTCTTCGGGGCGAAAACTCTCAAGGATCTTA
CCGCTGTTGAGATCCAGTTCGATGTAACCCACTCGTGCACCCAACTGATCTTCAGCATCTTTTACTTTCA
CCAGCGTTTCTGGGTGAGCAAAAACAGGAAGGCAAAATGCCGCAAAAAAGGGAATAAGGGCGACACGGAA
ATGTTGAATACTCATACTCTTCCTTTTTCAATATTATTGAAGCATTTATCAGGGTTATTGTCTCATGAGC
GGATACATATTTGAATGTATTTAGAAAAATAAACAAATAGGGGTTCCGCGCACATTTCCCCGAAAAGTGC
CACCTGACGTCTAAGAAACCATTATTATCATGACATTAACCTATAAAAATAGGCGTATCACGAGGCCCTT
TCGTCTCGCGCGTTTCGGTGATGACGGTGAAAACCTCTGACACATGCAGCTCCCGGAGACGGTCACAGCT
TGTCTGTAAGCGGATGCCGGGAGCAGACAAGCCCGTCAGGGCGCGTCAGCGGGTGTTGGCGGGTGTCGGG
GCTGGCTTAACTATGCGGCATCAGAGCAGATTGTACTGAGAGTGCACCATATGCGGTGTGAAATACCGCA
CAGATGCGTAAGGAGAAAATACCGCATCAGGCGCCATTCGCCATTCAGGCTGCGCAACTGTTGGGAAGGG
CGATCGGTGCGGGCCTCTTCGCTATTACGCCAGCTGGCGAAAGGGGGATGTGCTGCAAGGCGATTAAGTT
GGGTAACGCCAGGGTTTTCCCAGTCACGACGTTGTAAAACGACGGCCAGTGAATTCGGTACCGCTGGACG
TTTTTTTTTTCATGTGCCGGTCTCACACGTGCCTGGAGACTAGTAAGCGCTTCTAGTGGCGGTTAAAACG
CGGTAGACAGCGCGTACGTGCGTTTAAGCGGTGCTAGAGCTGTCTACGACCAATTGAGCGGCCTCGGCAC
CGGGATGCGATTTTTTTTTTCATACTCGAGCATGCATTTTTTTTTTCATGTGCCGGTCTCACACGTGCCT
GGAGACTAGTAAGCGCTTCTAGTGGCGGTTAAAACGCGGTAGACAGCGCGTACGTGCGTTTAAGCGGTGC
TAGAGCTGTCTACGACCAATTGAGCGGCCTCGGCACCGGGATGCGTTTTTTTTTTCGTGCAGCGGTACCG
CTGGACGT
