>Addgene plasmid #163969 | Sticky-357e-3X | depositor partial sequence | sequence record 318165 | Three copies of Sticky-357e bp sequence is cloned into HindIII/EcoRI of pUC19
AAGCTTGGTACCGCTGCACGAAAAAAAAAACGCATCCCGGTGCCGAGGCCGCTCAATTGGTCGTAGACAG
CTCTAGCACCGCTTAAACGCACGTACGCGCTGTCTACCGCGTTTTAACCGCCACTAGAAGCGCTTACTAG
TCTCCAGGCACGTGTGAGACCGGCACATGAAAAAAAAAATGCATGCTCGAGTATGAAAAAAAAAATCGCA
TCCCGGTGCCGAGGCCGCTCAATTGGTCGTAGACAGCTCTAGCACCGCTTAAACGCACGTACGCGCTGTC
TACCGCGTTTTAACCGCCACTAGAAGCGCTTACTAGTCTCCAGGCACGTGTGAGACCGGCACATGAAAAA
AAAAACGTCCAGCGGTACCGCTGCACGAAAAAAAAAACGCATCCCGGTGCCGAGGCCGCTCAATTGGTCG
TAGACAGCTCTAGCACCGCTTAAACGCACGTACGCGCTGTCTACCGCGTTTTAACCGCCACTAGAAGCGC
TTACTAGTCTCCAGGCACGTGTGAGACCGGCACATGAAAAAAAAAATGCATGCTCGAGTATGAAAAAAAA
AATCGCATCCCGGTGCCGAGGCCGCTCAATTGGTCGTAGACAGCTCTAGCACCGCTTAAACGCACGTACG
CGCTGTCTACCGCGTTTTAACCGCCACTAGAAGCGCTTACTAGTCTCCAGGCACGTGTGAGACCGGCACA
TGAAAAAAAAAACGTCCAGCGGTACCGCTGCACGAAAAAAAAAACGCATCCCGGTGCCGAGGCCGCTCAA
TTGGTCGTAGACAGCTCTAGCACCGCTTAAACGCACGTACGCGCTGTCTACCGCGTTTTAACCGCCACTA
GAAGCGCTTACTAGTCTCCAGGCACGTGTGAGACCGGCACATGAAAAAAAAAATGCATGCTCGAGTATGA
AAAAAAAAATCGCATCCCGGTGCCGAGGCCGCTCAATTGGTCGTAGACAGCTCTAGCACCGCTTAAACGC
ACGTACGCGCTGTCTACCGCGTTTTAACCGCCACTAGAAGCGCTTACTAGTCTCCAGGCACGTGTGAGAC
CGGCACATGAAAAAAAAAACGTCCAGCGGTACCGAATTC
